Addgene plasmid #19136: CD23b in pIRES2eGFP
Depositing lab: Zena Werb. Depositing organization: University of California, San Francisco (UCSF). Publication: The low affinity IgE receptor (CD23) is cleaved by the metalloproteinase ADAM10. Lemieux GA, Blumenkron F, Yeung N, Zhou P, Williams J, Grammer AC, Petrovich R, Lipsky PE, Moss ML, Werb Z. J Biol Chem. 2007 May 18. 282(20):14836-44. 10.1074/jbc.M608414200 PubMed 17389606.
Backbone
  Vector backbone: pIRES2eGFP
  Backbone manufacturer: Clontech
  Backbone size w/o insert (bp): 5300
  Vector type: Mammalian Expression
  Selectable markers: Neomycin (select with G418)
Growth in bacteria
  Bacterial resistance: Kanamycin, 50 μg/mL
  Growth temperature: 37°C
  Growth strain: DH5alpha
  Copy number: High Copy
Gene/Insert
  Gene/Insert name: CD23 beta (alt name: CD23b)
  Species: H. sapiens (human)
  Insert size (bp): 993
  GenBank ID: NM_002002
  Entrez Gene: FCER2 (a.k.a. BLAST-2, CD23, CD23A, CLEC4J, FCE2, FCErII, IGEBF)
  Tag / fusion protein: HA (C terminal on insert)
  Cloning method: Restriction Enzyme; 5′ cloning site XhoI (not destroyed); 3′ cloning site BamHI (not destroyed)
  Sequencing primers: 5′ n/a; 3′ n/a
Terms and licenses: Academic/Nonprofit Terms; Industry Terms: Not Available to Industry
How to cite: CD23b in pIRES2eGFP was a gift from Zena Werb (Addgene plasmid # 19136 ; http://n2t.net/addgene:19136 ; RRID:Addgene_19136)
