[The description below was written by a language model from this plasmid's Addgene catalogue record.]
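Description:
CD23b in pIRES2eGFP is a mammalian expression plasmid built on the commercial pIRES2eGFP backbone (about 5.3 kb without insert). It carries a roughly 1 kb cDNA for the human CD23 beta isoform, encoded by FCER2, the low-affinity IgE receptor. The insert was placed between XhoI and BamHI sites, both of which remain intact, and has an HA epitope tag at its C terminus for detection with anti-HA antibodies. The plasmid is maintained at high copy in E. coli under kanamycin selection. In mammalian cells, a neomycin resistance marker allows selection of stable transfectants with G418.

No feature table accompanies this entry, and the catalogue fields do not name the promoter or other regulatory elements. As the backbone name indicates, the vector is bicistronic: an internal ribosome entry site (IRES) sits downstream of the cloning site and is followed by the eGFP coding sequence. The gene of interest and the fluorescent reporter are therefore translated from a single transcript as separate proteins. Green fluorescence marks cells that express the CD23b message without fusing GFP to the receptor, so transfected cells can be identified or sorted.

The associated publication concerns cleavage of CD23 by the metalloproteinase ADAM10. The construct therefore fits experiments in which tagged CD23b is expressed in cultured mammalian cells to follow its proteolytic shedding. CD23 is a type II membrane protein, so a C-terminal tag would lie on the extracellular portion.
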