>Addgene plasmid #19136 | CD23b in pIRES2eGFP | addgene partial sequence | sequence record 24962 | CMV-F 5'-CGCAAATGGGCGGTAGGCGTG-3'
CGTGGANNTTTAGCAGAGCTGGTTTGTGAACCGTCAGATCCGCTAGCGCTACCGGACTCAGATCTCGAGC
AGGAACTTGGAACAAGCAGAATTTAGCATAATGAATCCTCCAAGCCAGGAGATCGAGGAGCTTCCCAGGA
GGCGGTGTTGCAGGCGTGGGACTCAGATCGTGCTGCTGGGGCTGGTGACCGCCGCTCTGTGGGCTGGGCT
GCTGACTCTGCTTCTCCTGTGGCACTGGGACACCACACAGAGTCTAAAACAGCTGGAAGAGAGGGCTGCC
CGGAACGTCTCTCAAGTTTCCAAGAACTTGGAAAGCCACCACGGTGACCAGATGGCGCAGAAATCCCAGT
CCACGCAGATTTCACAGGAACTGGAGGAACTTCGAGCTGAACAGCAGAGATTGAAATCTCAGGACTTGGA
GCTGTCCTGGAACCTGAACGGGCTTCAAGCAGATCTGAGCAGCTTCAAGTCCCAGGAATTGAACGAGAGG
AACGAAGCTTCAGATTTGCTGGAAAGACTCCGGGAGGAGGTGACAAAGCTAAGGATGGAGTTGCAGGTGT
CCAGCGGCTTTGTGTGCAACACGTGCCCTGAAAAGTGGATCAATTTCCAACGGAAGTGCTACTACTTCGG
CAAGGGCACCAAGCAGTGGGTCCACGCCCGGTATGCCTGTGACGACATGGAAGGGCAGCTGGTCAGCATC
CACAGCCCGGAGGAGCAGGACTTCCTGACCAAGCATGCCAGCCACACGCCNCCTGATTGCCTTCGAACTG
GACTGAGGGGTGTTATCTGGTGATGGANCACGTGANTNACACTGGCTCAGGGNCCACACCGAC
